LOCUS       Exported 5915 bp ds-DNA circular SYN 12-JUL-2021
DEFINITION  pBIG1a - Step1 vector a (biGBac system for expression of protein
            complexes in insect cells).
ACCESSION   .
VERSION     .
KEYWORDS    pBIG1a
SOURCE      synthetic DNA construct
  ORGANISM  synthetic DNA construct
REFERENCE   1 (bases 1 to 5915)
  AUTHORS   Weissmann F, Petzold G, VanderLinden R, Huis In 't Veld PJ, Brown
            NG, Lampert F, Westermann S, Stark H, Schulman BA, Peters JM
  TITLE     biGBac enables rapid gene assembly for the expression of large
            multisubunit protein complexes.
  JOURNAL   Proc Natl Acad Sci U S A. 2016 May 10;113(19):E2564-9. doi:
            10.1073/pnas.1604935113. Epub 2016 Apr 25.
  PUBMED    27114506
REFERENCE   2 (bases 1 to 5915)
  AUTHORS   .
  TITLE     Direct Submission
  JOURNAL   Exported Jul 12, 2021 from SnapGene Server 1.1.58
            http://www.snapgene.com
FEATURES             Location/Qualifiers
     source          1..5915
                     /organism="synthetic DNA construct"
                     /mol_type="other DNA"
     CDS             442..1233
                     /codon_start=1
                     /gene="aadA"
                     /product="aminoglycoside adenylyltransferase (Murphy,
                     1985)"
                     /label=SmR
                     /note="confers resistance to spectinomycin and
                     streptomycin"
                     /translation="MREAVIAEVSTQLSEVVGVIERHLEPTLLAVHLYGSAVDGGLKPH
                     SDIDLLVTVTVRLDETTRRALINDLLETSASPGESEILRAVEVTIVVHDDIIPWRYPAK
                     RELQFGEWQRNDILAGIFEPATIDIDLAILLTKAREHSVALVGPAAEELFDPVPEQDLF
                     EALNETLTLWNSPPDWAGDERNVVLTLSRIWYSAVTGKIAPKDVAADWAMERLPAQYQP
                     VILEARQAYLGQEEDRLASRADQLEEFVHYVKGEITKVVGK"
     rep_origin      1274..1728
                     /direction=RIGHT
                     /label=f1 ori
                     /note="f1 bacteriophage origin of replication; arrow
                     indicates direction of (+) strand synthesis"
     primer_bind     complement(1361..1380)
                     /label=F1ori-R
                     /note="F1 origin, reverse primer"
     primer_bind     1570..1591
                     /label=F1ori-F
                     /note="F1 origin, forward primer"
     promoter        1754..1858
                     /gene="bla"
                     /label=AmpR promoter
     CDS             1859..2719
                     /codon_start=1
                     /gene="bla"
                     /product="beta-lactamase"
                     /label=AmpR
                     /note="confers resistance to ampicillin, carbenicillin, and
                     related antibiotics"
                     /translation="MSIQHFRVALIPFFAAFCLPVFAHPETLVKVKDAEDQLGARVGYI
                     ELDLNSGKILESFRPEERFPMMSTFKVLLCGAVLSRIDAGQEQLGRRIHYSQNDLVEYS
                     PVTEKHLTDGMTVRELCSAAITMSDNTAANLLLTTIGGPKELTAFLHNMGDHVTRLDRW
                     EPELNEAIPNDERDTTMPVAMATTLRKLLTGELLTLASRQQLIDWMEADKVAGPLLRSA
                     LPAGWFIADKSGAGERGSRGIIAALGPDGKPSRIVVIYTTGSQATMDERNRQIAEIGAS
                     LIKHW"
     primer_bind     complement(2077..2096)
                     /label=Amp-R
                     /note="Ampicillin resistance gene, reverse primer"
     rep_origin      2890..3478
                     /direction=RIGHT
                     /label=ori
                     /note="high-copy-number ColE1/pMB1/pBR322/pUC origin of
                     replication"
     primer_bind     3379..3398
                     /label=pBR322ori-F
                     /note="pBR322 origin, forward primer"
     primer_bind     3632..3649
                     /label=L4440
                     /note="L4440 vector, forward primer"
     mobile_element  3783..4007
                     /mobile_element_type="transposon:Tn7"
                     /note="mini-Tn7 element (right end of the Tn7 transposon)"
     CDS             complement(4074..4607)
                     /codon_start=1
                     /gene="aacC1"
                     /product="gentamycin acetyltransferase"
                     /label=GmR
                     /note="confers resistance to gentamycin"
                     /translation="MLRSSNDVTQQGSRPKTKLGGSSMGIIRTCRLGPDQVKSMRAALD
                     LFGREFGDVATYSQHQPDSDYLGNLLRSKTFIALAAFDQEAVVGALAAYVLPKFEQPRS
                     EIYIYDLAVSGEHRRQGIATALINLLKHEANALGAYVIYVQADYGDDPAVALYTKLGIR
                     EEVMHFDIDPSTAT"
     promoter        complement(4796..4824)
                     /gene="intI1 (promoter lies within the coding sequence)"
                     /label=Pc promoter
                     /note="class 1 integron promoter"
     protein_bind    5220..5253
                     /label=loxP
                     /bound_moiety="Cre recombinase"
                     /note="Cre-mediated recombination occurs in the 8-bp core
                     sequence (GCATACAT)."
     primer_bind     complement(5299..5318)
                     /label=TK-pA-R
                     /note="Thymidine kinase polyA, reverse primer"
     polyA_signal    5343..5391
                     /label=HSV TK poly(A) signal
                     /note="herpes simplex virus thymidine kinase
                     polyadenylation signal (Cole and Stacy, 1985)"
     mobile_element  5668..5833
                     /mobile_element_type="transposon:Tn7"
                     /note="mini-Tn7 element (left end of the Tn7 transposon)"
ORIGIN
        1 ttctctgtca cagaatgaaa atttttctgt catctcttcg ttattaatgt ttgtaattga
       61 ctgaatatca acgcttattt gcagcctgaa ctgggaggca gaataaatga tcatatcgtc
      121 aattattacc tccacgggga gagcctgagc aaactggcct caggcatttg agaagcacac
      181 ggtcacactg cttccggtag tcaataaacc ggtaagtagc gtatgcgctc acgcaactgg
      241 tccagaacct tgaccgaacg cagcggtggt aacggcgcag tggcggtttt catggcttgt
      301 tatgactgtt tttttggggt acagtctatg cctcgggcat ccaagcagca agcgcgttac
      361 gccgtgggtc gatgtttgat gttatggagc agcaacgatg ttacgcagca gggcagtcgc
      421 cctaaaacaa agttaaacat catgagggaa gcggtgatcg ccgaagtatc gactcaacta
      481 tcagaggtag ttggcgtcat cgagcgccat ctcgaaccga cgttgctggc cgtacatttg
      541 tacggctccg cagtggatgg cggcctgaag ccacacagtg atattgattt gctggttacg
      601 gtgaccgtaa ggcttgatga aacaacgcgg cgagctttga tcaacgacct tttggaaact
      661 tcggcttccc ctggagagag cgagattctc cgcgctgtag aagtcaccat tgttgtgcac
      721 gacgacatca ttccgtggcg ttatccagct aagcgcgaac tgcaatttgg agaatggcag
      781 cgcaatgaca ttcttgcagg tatcttcgag ccagccacga tcgacattga tctggctatc
      841 ttgctgacaa aagcaagaga acatagcgtt gccttggtag gtccagcggc ggaggaactc
      901 tttgatccgg ttcctgaaca ggatctattt gaggcgctaa atgaaacctt aacgctatgg
      961 aactcgccgc ccgactgggc tggcgatgag cgaaatgtag tgcttacgtt gtcccgcatt
     1021 tggtacagcg cagtaaccgg caaaatcgcg ccgaaggatg tcgctgccga ctgggcaatg
     1081 gagcgcctgc cggcccagta tcagcccgtc atacttgaag ctagacaggc ttatcttgga
     1141 caagaagaag atcgcttggc ctcgcgcgca gatcagttgg aagaatttgt ccactacgtg
     1201 aaaggcgaga tcaccaaggt agtcggcaaa taatgtctaa caattcgttc aagccgacgg
     1261 attggcgaat gggnnnnnnn nnnnnnnnnn nnnnnnnnnn nnnnnnnnnn nnnnnnnnnn
     1321 nnnnnnnnnn nnnnnnnnnn nnnnnnnnnn nnnnnnnnnn nnnnnnnnnn nnnnnnnnnn
     1381 nnnnnnnnnn nnnnnnncnn nnnnnnnnnn nnnnnnnnnn nnnnnnnnnn nnnnnnnnnn
     1441 nnnnnnnnnn nnnnnnnnnn nnnnnnnnnn nnnnnnnnnn nnnnnnnnna nnnnnnnnnn
     1501 nnnnnnnnnn nnnnnnnnnn nnnnnnnnnn nnnnnnnnnc ctttgacgtt ggagtccacg
     1561 ttcttaatag tggactcttg ttccaaactg gaacaacact caaccctatc tcggtctatt
     1621 cttttgattt ataagggatt ttgccgattt cggcctattg gttaaaaaat gagctgattt
     1681 aacaaaaatt taacgcgaat tttaacaaaa tattaacgct tacaatttag gtggcacttt
     1741 tcggggaaat gtgcgcggaa cccctatttg tttatttttc taaatacatt caaatatgta
     1801 tccgctcatg agacaataac cctgataaat gcttcaataa tattgaaaaa ggaagagtat
     1861 gagtattcaa catttccgtg tcgcccttat tccctttttt gcggcatttt gccttcctgt
     1921 ttttgctcac ccagaaacgc tggtgaaagt aaaagatgct gaagatcagt tgggtgcacg
     1981 agtgggttac atcgaactgg atctcaacag cggtaagatc cttgagagtt ttcgccccga
     2041 agaacgtttt ccaatgatga gcacttttaa agttctgcta tgtggcgcgg tattatcccg
     2101 tattgacgcc gggcaagagc aactcggtcg ccgcatacac tattctcaga atgacttggt
     2161 tgagtactca ccagtcacag aaaagcatct tacggatggc atgacagtaa gagaattatg
     2221 cagtgctgcc ataaccatga gtgataacac tgcggccaac ttacttctga caacgatcgg
     2281 aggaccgaag gagctaaccg cttttttgca caacatgggg gatcatgtaa ctcgccttga
     2341 tcgttgggaa ccggagctga atgaagccat accaaacgac gagcgtgaca ccacgatgcc
     2401 tgtagcaatg gcaacaacgt tgcgcaaact attaactggc gaactactta ctctagcttc
     2461 ccggcaacaa ttaatagact ggatggaggc ggataaagtt gcaggaccac ttctgcgctc
     2521 ggcccttccg gctggctggt ttattgctga taaatctgga gccggtgagc gtgggtctcg
     2581 cggtatcatt gcagcactgg ggccagatgg taagccctcc cgtatcgtag ttatctacac
     2641 gacggggagt caggcaacta tggatgaacg aaatagacag atcgctgaga taggtgcctc
     2701 actgattaag cattggtaac tgtcagacca agtttactca tatatacttt agattgattt
     2761 aaaacttcat ttttaattta aaaggatcta ggtgaagatc ctttttgata atctcatgac
     2821 caaaatccct taacgtgagt tttcgttcca ctgagcgtca gaccccgtag aaaagatcaa
     2881 aggatcttct tgagatcctt tttttctgcg cgtaatctgc tgcttgcaaa caaaaaaacc
     2941 accgctacca gcggtggttt gtttgccgga tcaagagcta ccaactcttt ttccgaaggt
     3001 aactggcttc agcagagcgc agataccaaa tactattctt ctagtgtagc cgtagttagg
     3061 ccaccacttc aagaactctg tagcaccgcc tacatacctc gctctgctaa tcctgttacc
     3121 agtggctgct gccagtggcg ataagtcgtg tcttaccggg ttggactcaa gacgatagtt
     3181 accggataag gcgcagcggt cgggctgaac ggggggttcg tgcacacagc ccagcttgga
     3241 gcgaacgacc tacaccgaac tgagatacct acagcgtgag ctatgagaaa gcgccacgct
     3301 tcccgaaggg agaaaggcgg acaggtatcc ggtaagcggc agggtcggaa caggagagcg
     3361 cacgagggag cttccagggg gaaacgcctg gtatctttat agtcctgtcg ggtttcgcca
     3421 cctctgactt gagcgtcgat ttttgtgatg ctcgtcaggg gggcggagcc tatggaaaaa
     3481 cgccagcaac gcggcctttt tacggttcct ggccttttgc tggccttttg ctcacatgtt
     3541 ctttcctgcg ttatcccctg attctgtgga taaccgtatt accgcctttg agtgagctga
     3601 taccgctcgc cgcagccgaa cgaccgagcg cagcgagtca gtgagcgagg aagcggaaga
     3661 gcgcctgatg cggtattttc tccttacgca tctgtgcggt atttcacacc gcatagacca
     3721 gccgcgtaac ctggcaaaat cggttacggt tgagtaataa atggatgccc tgcgtaagcg
     3781 ggtgtgggcg gacaataaag tcttaaactg aacaaaatag atctaaacta tgacaataaa
     3841 gtcttaaact agacagaata gttgtaaact gaaatcagtc cagttatgct gtgaaaaagc
     3901 atactggact tttgttatgg ctaaagcaaa ctcttcattt tctgaagtgc aaattgcccg
     3961 tcgtattaaa gaggggcgtg gccaagggca tggtaaagac tatattcgcg gcgttgtgac
     4021 aatttaccga acaactccgc ggccgggaag ccgatctcgg cttgaacgaa ttgttaggtg
     4081 gcggtacttg ggtcgatatc aaagtgcatc acttcttccc gtatgcccaa ctttgtatag
     4141 agagccactg cgggatcgtc accgtaatct gcttgcacgt agatcacata agcaccaagc
     4201 gcgttggcct catgcttgag gagattgatg agcgcggtgg caatgccctg cctccggtgc
     4261 tcgccggaga ctgcgagatc atagatatag atctcactac gcggctgctc aaacttgggc
     4321 agaacgtaag ccgcgagagc gccaacaacc gcttcttggt cgaaggcagc aagcgcgatg
     4381 aatgtcttac tacggagcaa gttcccgagg taatcggagt ccggctgatg ttgggagtag
     4441 gtggctacgt ctccgaactc acgaccgaaa agatcaagag cagcccgcat ggatttgact
     4501 tggtcagggc cgagcctaca tgtgcgaatg atgcccatac ttgagccacc taactttgtt
     4561 ttagggcgac tgccctgctg cgtaacatcg ttgctgctgc gtaacatcgt tgctgctcca
     4621 taacatcaaa catcgaccca cggcgtaacg cgcttgctgc ttggatgccc gaggcataga
     4681 ctgtacaaaa aaacagtcat aacaagccat gaaaaccgcc actgcgccgt taccaccgct
     4741 gcgttcggtc aaggttctgg accagttgcg tgagcgcata cgctacttgc attacagttt
     4801 acgaaccgaa caggcttatg tcaactgggt ttgtgccttc atccgtttcc acggtgtgcg
     4861 tcacccggca accttgggca gcagcgaagt cgaggcattt ctgtcctggc tggcgaacga
     4921 gcgcaaggtt tcggtctcca cgcatcgtca ggcattggcg gccttgctgt tcttctacgg
     4981 caaggtgctg tgcacggatc tgcccttgct tcaggagatc ggtagacctc ggccgtcgcg
     5041 gcgcttgccg gtggtgctga ccccggatga agtggttcgc atcctcggtt ttctggaagg
     5101 cgagcatcgt ttgttcgccc aggactctag ctatagttct agtggttggc tacagctttg
     5161 tttgtactat caacaggttg aactgctgat caacagatcc tctacgcggc cgcggtacca
     5221 taacttcgta tagcatacat tatacgaagt tatctgggtt taaacgctct atggtctaaa
     5281 gtttttatcg aggctaactg aaacacggaa ggagacaata ccggaaggaa cccgcgctat
     5341 gacggcaata aaaagacaga ataaaacgca cgggtgttgg gtcgtttgtt cataaacgcg
     5401 gggttcggtc ccagggctgg cactctgtca agtgaacgct ctatggtcta aagatttaaa
     5461 tctatatctc aatcggggtt acgtcgatac cccaccgaga ccccattggg accaatacgc
     5521 ccgcgtttct tccttttccc caccccaacc cccaagttcg ggtgaaggcc cagggctcgc
     5581 agccaacgtc ggggcggcaa gccctgccat agccactacg ggttaattaa aaactatatc
     5641 tcaatcgggg tttaaacagg agatccgaac cagataagtg aaatctagtt ccaaactatt
     5701 ttgtcatttt taattttcgt attagcttac gacgctacac ccagttccca tctattttgt
     5761 cactcttccc taaataatcc ttaaaaactc catttccacc cctcccagtt cccaactatt
     5821 ttgtccgccc acagcggggc atttttcttc ctgttatgtt tttaatcaaa catcctgcca
     5881 actccatgtg acaaaccgtc atcttcggct acttt
//
