>Addgene plasmid #80611 | pBIG1a | depositor full sequence | sequence record 151889 | pBIG1a sequence - 5915 bp
TTCTCTGTCACAGAATGAAAATTTTTCTGTCATCTCTTCGTTATTAATGTTTGTAATTGACTGAATATCA
ACGCTTATTTGCAGCCTGAACTGGGAGGCAGAATAAATGATCATATCGTCAATTATTACCTCCACGGGGA
GAGCCTGAGCAAACTGGCCTCAGGCATTTGAGAAGCACACGGTCACACTGCTTCCGGTAGTCAATAAACC
GGTAAGTAGCGTATGCGCTCACGCAACTGGTCCAGAACCTTGACCGAACGCAGCGGTGGTAACGGCGCAG
TGGCGGTTTTCATGGCTTGTTATGACTGTTTTTTTGGGGTACAGTCTATGCCTCGGGCATCCAAGCAGCA
AGCGCGTTACGCCGTGGGTCGATGTTTGATGTTATGGAGCAGCAACGATGTTACGCAGCAGGGCAGTCGC
CCTAAAACAAAGTTAAACATCATGAGGGAAGCGGTGATCGCCGAAGTATCGACTCAACTATCAGAGGTAG
TTGGCGTCATCGAGCGCCATCTCGAACCGACGTTGCTGGCCGTACATTTGTACGGCTCCGCAGTGGATGG
CGGCCTGAAGCCACACAGTGATATTGATTTGCTGGTTACGGTGACCGTAAGGCTTGATGAAACAACGCGG
CGAGCTTTGATCAACGACCTTTTGGAAACTTCGGCTTCCCCTGGAGAGAGCGAGATTCTCCGCGCTGTAG
AAGTCACCATTGTTGTGCACGACGACATCATTCCGTGGCGTTATCCAGCTAAGCGCGAACTGCAATTTGG
AGAATGGCAGCGCAATGACATTCTTGCAGGTATCTTCGAGCCAGCCACGATCGACATTGATCTGGCTATC
TTGCTGACAAAAGCAAGAGAACATAGCGTTGCCTTGGTAGGTCCAGCGGCGGAGGAACTCTTTGATCCGG
TTCCTGAACAGGATCTATTTGAGGCGCTAAATGAAACCTTAACGCTATGGAACTCGCCGCCCGACTGGGC
TGGCGATGAGCGAAATGTAGTGCTTACGTTGTCCCGCATTTGGTACAGCGCAGTAACCGGCAAAATCGCG
CCGAAGGATGTCGCTGCCGACTGGGCAATGGAGCGCCTGCCGGCCCAGTATCAGCCCGTCATACTTGAAG
CTAGACAGGCTTATCTTGGACAAGAAGAAGATCGCTTGGCCTCGCGCGCAGATCAGTTGGAAGAATTTGT
CCACTACGTGAAAGGCGAGATCACCAAGGTAGTCGGCAAATAATGTCTAACAATTCGTTCAAGCCGACGG
ATTGGCGAATGGG
[124 nt withheld, positions 1274-1397]
C
[91 nt withheld, positions 1399-1489]
A
[49 nt withheld, positions 1491-1539]
CCTTTGACGTTGGAGTCCACGTTCTTAATAGTGGACTCTTGTTCCAAACTGGAACAACACTCAACCCTAT
CTCGGTCTATTCTTTTGATTTATAAGGGATTTTGCCGATTTCGGCCTATTGGTTAAAAAATGAGCTGATT
TAACAAAAATTTAACGCGAATTTTAACAAAATATTAACGCTTACAATTTAGGTGGCACTTTTCGGGGAAA
TGTGCGCGGAACCCCTATTTGTTTATTTTTCTAAATACATTCAAATATGTATCCGCTCATGAGACAATAA
CCCTGATAAATGCTTCAATAATATTGAAAAAGGAAGAGTATGAGTATTCAACATTTCCGTGTCGCCCTTA
TTCCCTTTTTTGCGGCATTTTGCCTTCCTGTTTTTGCTCACCCAGAAACGCTGGTGAAAGTAAAAGATGC
TGAAGATCAGTTGGGTGCACGAGTGGGTTACATCGAACTGGATCTCAACAGCGGTAAGATCCTTGAGAGT
TTTCGCCCCGAAGAACGTTTTCCAATGATGAGCACTTTTAAAGTTCTGCTATGTGGCGCGGTATTATCCC
GTATTGACGCCGGGCAAGAGCAACTCGGTCGCCGCATACACTATTCTCAGAATGACTTGGTTGAGTACTC
ACCAGTCACAGAAAAGCATCTTACGGATGGCATGACAGTAAGAGAATTATGCAGTGCTGCCATAACCATG
AGTGATAACACTGCGGCCAACTTACTTCTGACAACGATCGGAGGACCGAAGGAGCTAACCGCTTTTTTGC
ACAACATGGGGGATCATGTAACTCGCCTTGATCGTTGGGAACCGGAGCTGAATGAAGCCATACCAAACGA
CGAGCGTGACACCACGATGCCTGTAGCAATGGCAACAACGTTGCGCAAACTATTAACTGGCGAACTACTT
ACTCTAGCTTCCCGGCAACAATTAATAGACTGGATGGAGGCGGATAAAGTTGCAGGACCACTTCTGCGCT
CGGCCCTTCCGGCTGGCTGGTTTATTGCTGATAAATCTGGAGCCGGTGAGCGTGGGTCTCGCGGTATCAT
TGCAGCACTGGGGCCAGATGGTAAGCCCTCCCGTATCGTAGTTATCTACACGACGGGGAGTCAGGCAACT
ATGGATGAACGAAATAGACAGATCGCTGAGATAGGTGCCTCACTGATTAAGCATTGGTAACTGTCAGACC
AAGTTTACTCATATATACTTTAGATTGATTTAAAACTTCATTTTTAATTTAAAAGGATCTAGGTGAAGAT
CCTTTTTGATAATCTCATGACCAAAATCCCTTAACGTGAGTTTTCGTTCCACTGAGCGTCAGACCCCGTA
GAAAAGATCAAAGGATCTTCTTGAGATCCTTTTTTTCTGCGCGTAATCTGCTGCTTGCAAACAAAAAAAC
CACCGCTACCAGCGGTGGTTTGTTTGCCGGATCAAGAGCTACCAACTCTTTTTCCGAAGGTAACTGGCTT
CAGCAGAGCGCAGATACCAAATACTGTTCTTCTAGTGTAGCCGTAGTTAGGCCACCACTTCAAGAACTCT
GTAGCACCGCCTACATACCTCGCTCTGCTAATCCTGTTACCAGTGGCTGCTGCCAGTGGCGATAAGTCGT
GTCTTACCGGGTTGGACTCAAGACGATAGTTACCGGATAAGGCGCAGCGGTCGGGCTGAACGGGGGGTTC
GTGCACACAGCCCAGCTTGGAGCGAACGACCTACACCGAACTGAGATACCTACAGCGTGAGCTATGAGAA
AGCGCCACGCTTCCCGAAGGGAGAAAGGCGGACAGGTATCCGGTAAGCGGCAGGGTCGGAACAGGAGAGC
GCACGAGGGAGCTTCCAGGGGGAAACGCCTGGTATCTTTATAGTCCTGTCGGGTTTCGCCACCTCTGACT
TGAGCGTCGATTTTTGTGATGCTCGTCAGGGGGGCGGAGCCTATGGAAAAACGCCAGCAACGCGGCCTTT
TTACGGTTCCTGGCCTTTTGCTGGCCTTTTGCTCACATGTTCTTTCCTGCGTTATCCCCTGATTCTGTGG
ATAACCGTATTACCGCCTTTGAGTGAGCTGATACCGCTCGCCGCAGCCGAACGACCGAGCGCAGCGAGTC
AGTGAGCGAGGAAGCGGAAGAGCGCCTGATGCGGTATTTTCTCCTTACGCATCTGTGCGGTATTTCACAC
CGCATAGACCAGCCGCGTAACCTGGCAAAATCGGTTACGGTTGAGTAATAAATGGATGCCCTGCGTAAGC
GGGTGTGGGCGGACAATAAAGTCTTAAACTGAACAAAATAGATCTAAACTATGACAATAAAGTCTTAAAC
TAGACAGAATAGTTGTAAACTGAAATCAGTCCAGTTATGCTGTGAAAAAGCATACTGGACTTTTGTTATG
GCTAAAGCAAACTCTTCATTTTCTGAAGTGCAAATTGCCCGTCGTATTAAAGAGGGGCGTGGCCAAGGGC
ATGGTAAAGACTATATTCGCGGCGTTGTGACAATTTACCGAACAACTCCGCGGCCGGGAAGCCGATCTCG
GCTTGAACGAATTGTTAGGTGGCGGTACTTGGGTCGATATCAAAGTGCATCACTTCTTCCCGTATGCCCA
ACTTTGTATAGAGAGCCACTGCGGGATCGTCACCGTAATCTGCTTGCACGTAGATCACATAAGCACCAAG
CGCGTTGGCCTCATGCTTGAGGAGATTGATGAGCGCGGTGGCAATGCCCTGCCTCCGGTGCTCGCCGGAG
ACTGCGAGATCATAGATATAGATCTCACTACGCGGCTGCTCAAACTTGGGCAGAACGTAAGCCGCGAGAG
CGCCAACAACCGCTTCTTGGTCGAAGGCAGCAAGCGCGATGAATGTCTTACTACGGAGCAAGTTCCCGAG
GTAATCGGAGTCCGGCTGATGTTGGGAGTAGGTGGCTACGTCTCCGAACTCACGACCGAAAAGATCAAGA
GCAGCCCGCATGGATTTGACTTGGTCAGGGCCGAGCCTACATGTGCGAATGATGCCCATACTTGAGCCAC
CTAACTTTGTTTTAGGGCGACTGCCCTGCTGCGTAACATCGTTGCTGCTGCGTAACATCGTTGCTGCTCC
ATAACATCAAACATCGACCCACGGCGTAACGCGCTTGCTGCTTGGATGCCCGAGGCATAGACTGTACAAA
AAAACAGTCATAACAAGCCATGAAAACCGCCACTGCGCCGTTACCACCGCTGCGTTCGGTCAAGGTTCTG
GACCAGTTGCGTGAGCGCATACGCTACTTGCATTACAGTTTACGAACCGAACAGGCTTATGTCAACTGGG
TTCGTGCCTTCATCCGTTTCCACGGTGTGCGTCACCCGGCAACCTTGGGCAGCAGCGAAGTCGAGGCATT
TCTGTCCTGGCTGGCGAACGAGCGCAAGGTTTCGGTCTCCACGCATCGTCAGGCATTGGCGGCCTTGCTG
TTCTTCTACGGCAAGGTGCTGTGCACGGATCTGCCCTTGCTTCAGGAGATCGGTAGACCTCGGCCGTCGC
GGCGCTTGCCGGTGGTGCTGACCCCGGATGAAGTGGTTCGCATCCTCGGTTTTCTGGAAGGCGAGCATCG
TTTGTTCGCCCAGGACTCTAGCTATAGTTCTAGTGGTTGGCTACAGCTTTGTTTGTACTATCAACAGGTT
GAACTGCTGATCAACAGATCCTCTACGCGGCCGCGGTACCATAACTTCGTATAGCATACATTATACGAAG
TTATCTGGGTTTAAACGCTCTATGGTCTAAAGTTTTTATCGAGGCTAACTGAAACACGGAAGGAGACAAT
ACCGGAAGGAACCCGCGCTATGACGGCAATAAAAAGACAGAATAAAACGCACGGGTGTTGGGTCGTTTGT
TCATAAACGCGGGGTTCGGTCCCAGGGCTGGCACTCTGTCAAGTGAACGCTCTATGGTCTAAAGATTTAA
ATCTATATCTCAATCGGGGTTACGTCGATACCCCACCGAGACCCCATTGGGACCAATACGCCCGCGTTTC
TTCCTTTTCCCCACCCCAACCCCCAAGTTCGGGTGAAGGCCCAGGGCTCGCAGCCAACGTCGGGGCGGCA
AGCCCTGCCATAGCCACTACGGGTTAATTAAAAACTATATCTCAATCGGGGTTTAAACAGGAGATCCGAA
CCAGATAAGTGAAATCTAGTTCCAAACTATTTTGTCATTTTTAATTTTCGTATTAGCTTACGACGCTACA
CCCAGTTCCCATCTATTTTGTCACTCTTCCCTAAATAATCCTTAAAAACTCCATTTCCACCCCTCCCAGT
TCCCAACTATTTTGTCCGCCCACAGCGGGGCATTTTTCTTCCTGTTATGTTTTTAATCAAACATCCTGCC
AACTCCATGTGACAAACCGTCATCTTCGGCTACTTT
Features (pLannotate 1.2.2; 16 found; start..end, strand, type, name):
    213..293     -  CDS            int (fragment): INT2_ECOLX - Protein inferred from homology: Swiss-Prot protein existence level 3. Putative integrase believed to be involved in the insertion of antibiotic resistance genes into plasmids and transposons. From Escherichia coli.
    379..435     +  CDS            GmR (fragment): gentamycin acetyltransferase; aacC1; confers resistance to gentamycin
    442..1233    +  CDS            SmR: aminoglycoside adenylyltransferase (Murphy, 1985); aadA; confers resistance to spectinomycin and streptomycin
   1274..1728    +  rep_origin     f1 ori (sequence partly withheld): f1 bacteriophage origin of replication; arrow indicates direction of (+) strand synthesis
   1754..1858    +  promoter       AmpR promoter: bla
   1859..2719    +  CDS            AmpR: β-lactamase; bla; confers resistance to ampicillin, carbenicillin, and related antibiotics
   2890..3478    +  rep_origin     ori: high-copy-number ColE1/pMB1/pBR322/pUC origin of replication
   3664..3715    -  misc_feature   bom (fragment): basis of mobility region from pBR322
   3783..4007    -  mobile_element Tn7R: mini-Tn7 element (right end of the Tn7 transposon) Tn7
   4074..4607    -  CDS            GmR: gentamycin acetyltransferase; aacC1; confers resistance to gentamycin
   4796..4824    -  promoter       Pc promoter: intI1 (promoter lies within the coding sequence); class 1 integron promoter
   4802..5164    -  CDS            YPR2_ECOLX (fragment): Protein predicted: Swiss-Prot protein existence level 4. From Escherichia coli.
   5164..5191    -  rep_origin     R6K γ ori (fragment): γ replication origin from E. coli plasmid R6K; requires the R6K initiator protein pi for replication
   5220..5253    +  protein_bind   loxP: Cre-mediated recombination occurs in the 8-bp core sequence (GCATACAT). Cre recombinase
   5343..5391    +  polyA_signal   HSV TK poly(A) signal: herpes simplex virus thymidine kinase polyadenylation signal (Cole and Stacy, 1985)
   5668..5833    -  mobile_element Tn7L: mini-Tn7 element (left end of the Tn7 transposon) Tn7
