[The description below was written by a language model from this plasmid's Addgene catalogue record, the feature table of its GenBank file and pLannotate feature annotations shown in this document.]
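Description:
pBIG1a is an empty 5,915 bp backbone from the biGBac system, a Gibson-assembly platform for building multigene constructs that express multisubunit protein complexes in insect cells. It is designated the "step 1, vector a" member of the series, meaning it serves as a first-round recipient into which gene expression cassettes are joined by Gibson cloning. The record lists no insert, and no insect-cell promoter is annotated, so expression signals are presumably supplied by the incoming cassettes.

In E. coli the plasmid replicates from a high-copy ColE1/pUC-type origin and also carries an f1 phage origin. It is maintained under ampicillin and spectinomycin selection, conferred by the bla gene with its own promoter and by aadA (SmR). The baculovirus-oriented portion is a mini-Tn7 element: between the Tn7R and Tn7L ends lie a gentamicin acetyltransferase gene (aacC1) driven by the class 1 integron Pc promoter, a loxP site and an HSV thymidine kinase polyadenylation signal. Tn7 ends of this type allow the intervening segment to be transposed into a baculoviral bacmid carrying a Tn7 attachment site, with gentamicin resistance marking the transposed DNA; this matches the gentamicin selectable marker listed in the catalogue entry. The loxP site offers a target for Cre-mediated recombination, though the record does not describe a use for it here. Automated annotation also picks up short fragments of an integrase gene, a second GmR sequence, the pBR322 bom region and an R6K γ origin, which appear to be non-functional remnants of the vector's construction.
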