Addgene plasmid #80611: pBIG1a
Purpose: (Empty Backbone) pBIG1a - Step1 vector a (biGBac system for expression of protein complexes in insect cells)
Depositing lab: Jan-Michael Peters. Depositing organization: Research Institute of Molecular Pathology (IMP). Publication: biGBac enables rapid gene assembly for the expression of large multisubunit protein complexes. Weissmann F, Petzold G, VanderLinden R, Huis In 't Veld PJ, Brown NG, Lampert F, Westermann S, Stark H, Schulman BA, Peters JM. Proc Natl Acad Sci U S A. 2016 May 10;113(19):E2564-9. doi: 10.1073/pnas.1604935113. Epub 2016 Apr 25. PubMed 27114506.
Backbone
  Vector backbone: pBIG1a
  Backbone size (bp): 5915
  Vector type: Insect Expression
  Selectable markers: Gentamicin
Growth in bacteria
  Bacterial resistance: Ampicillin and Spectinomycin, 100 & 50 μg/mL
  Growth temperature: 37°C
  Growth strain: DH5alpha
  Copy number: Unknown
Gene/Insert
  Cloning method: Gibson Cloning
  Sequencing primers: 5′ TCAACAGGTTGAACTGCTGATC; 3′ GGTGTAGCGTCGTAAGCTAATAC
Terms and licenses: Academic/Nonprofit Terms; Industry Terms: Not Available to Industry
How to cite: pBIG1a was a gift from Jan-Michael Peters (Addgene plasmid # 80611 ; http://n2t.net/addgene:80611 ; RRID:Addgene_80611)
