>Addgene plasmid #80611 | pBIG1a | depositor partial sequence | sequence record 151890 | Region for insertion of GECs (SwaI) and excision of the PGC (PmeI)
ATAACTTCGTATAGCATACATTATACGAAGTTATCTGGGTTTAAACGCTCTATGGTCTAAAGTTTTTATC
GAGGCTAACTGAAACACGGAAGGAGACAATACCGGAAGGAACCCGCGCTATGACGGCAATAAAAAGACAG
AATAAAACGCACGGGTGTTGGGTCGTTTGTTCATAAACGCGGGGTTCGGTCCCAGGGCTGGCACTCTGTC
AAGTGAACGCTCTATGGTCTAAAGATTTAAATCTATATCTCAATCGGGGTTACGTCGATACCCCACCGAG
ACCCCATTGGGACCAATACGCCCGCGTTTCTTCCTTTTCCCCACCCCAACCCCCAAGTTCGGGTGAAGGC
CCAGGGCTCGCAGCCAACGTCGGGGCGGCAAGCCCTGCCATAGCCACTACGGGTTAATTAAAAACTATAT
CTCAATCGGGGTTTAAACAGGAGATCCGAACCAGATAAGTGAAATCTAGTTCCAAACTAT
