>Addgene plasmid #80611 | pBIG1a | addgene partial sequence | sequence record 161076 | pUni-fwd 5'-CTATCAACAGGTTGAACTG-3'
GGTACCATAACTTCGTATAGCATACATTATACGAAGTTATCTGGGTTTAAACGCTCTATGGTCTAAAGTT
TTTATCGAGGCTAACTGAAACACGGAAGGAGACAATACCGGAAGGAACCCGCGCTATGACGGCAATAAAA
AGACAGAATAAAACGCACGGGTGTTGGGTCGTTTGTTCATAAACGCGGGGTTCGGTCCCAGGGCTGGCAC
TCTGTCAAGTGAACGCTCTATGGTCTAAAGATTTAAATCTATATCTCAATCGGGGTTACGTCGATACCCC
ACCGAGACCCCATTGGGACCAATACGCCCGCGTTTCTTCCTTTTCCCCACCCCAACCCCCAAGTTCGGGT
GAAGGCCCAGGGCTCGCAGCCAACGTCGGGGCGGCAAGCCCTGCCATAGCCACTACGGGTTAATTAAAAA
CTATATCTCAATCGGGGTTTAAACAGGAGATCCGAACCAGATAAGTGAAATCTAGTTCCAAACTATTTTG
TCATTTTTAATTTTCGTATTAGCTTACGACGCTACACCCAGTTCCCATCTATTTTGTCACTCTTCCCTAA
ATAATCCTTAAAAACTCCATTTCCACCCCTCCCAGTTCCCAACTATTTTGTCCGCCCACAGCGGGGCATT
TTTCTTCCTGTTATGTTTTTAATCAAACATCCTGCCAACTCCATGTGACAAACCGTCATCTTCGGCTACT
TTTTCTCTGTCACAGAATGAAAATTTTTCTGTCATCTCTTCGTTATTAATGTTTGTAATTGACTGAATAT
CAACGCTTATTTGCAGCCTGAACTGGGAGGCAGAATAAATGATCATATCGTCAATTATTACCTCCACGGG
GAGAGCCTGAGCAAACTGGCCTCAGGCATTTGAGAAGCACACGGTCACACTGCTTCCGGTAGTCAATAAA
CCGGTAAGTAGCGTA
