>Addgene plasmid #80611 | pBIG1a | addgene partial sequence | sequence record 161077 | gent-F 5'-tacgtgcaagcagattacgg-3'
AAGTTGGGCATACGGGAAGAAGTGATGCACTTTGATATCGACCCAAGTACCGCCACCTAACAATTCGTTC
AAGCCGAGATCGGCTTCCCGGCCGCGGAGTTGTTCGGTAAATTGTCACAACGCCGCGAATATAGTCTTTA
CCATGCCCTTGGCCACGCCCCTCTTTAATACGACGGGCAATTTGCACTTCAGAAAATGAAGAGTTTGCTT
TAGCCATAACAAAAGTCCAGTATGCTTTTTCACAGCATAACTGGACTGATTTCAGTTTACAACTATTCTG
TCTAGTTTAAGACTTTATTGTCATAGTTTAGATCTATTTTGTTCAGTTTAAGACTTTATTGTCCGCCCAC
ACCCGCTTACGCAGGGCATCCATTTATTACTCAACCGTAACCGATTTTGCCAGGTTACGCGGCTGGTCTA
TGCGGTGTGAAATACCGCACAGATGCGTAAGGAGAAAATACCGCATCAGGCGCTCTTCCGCTTCCTCGCT
CACTGACTCGCTGCGCTCGGTCGTTCGGCTGCGGCGAGCGGTATCAGCTCACTCAAAGGCGGTAATACGG
TTATCCACAGAATCAGGGGATAACGCAGGAAAGAACATGTGAGCAAAAGGCCAGCAAAAGGCCAGGAACC
GTAAAAAGGCCGCGTTGCTGGCGTTTTTCCATAGGCTCCGCCCCCCTGACGAGCATCACAAAAATCGACG
C
